Addgene plasmid #65955: p(U6a-BsaI-gRNA)
Purpose: (Empty Backbone) Tribolium U6a promoter with BsaI cloning site to insert guide RNA sequence
Depositing lab: Michalis Averof. Depositing organization: Ecole Normale Superieure de Lyon. Publication: Efficient CRISPR-mediated gene targeting and transgene replacement in the beetle Tribolium castaneum. Gilles AF, Schinko JB, Averof M. Development. 2015 Jul 9. pii: dev.125054. 10.1242/dev.125054 PubMed 26160901.
Backbone
  Vector backbone: pBME
  Backbone manufacturer: Biomatic
  Backbone size (bp): 2932
  Vector type: Insect Expression
  Promoter: U6
Growth in bacteria
  Bacterial resistance: Ampicillin, 100 μg/mL
  Growth temperature: 37°C
  Growth strain: DH5alpha
  Copy number: High Copy
Gene/Insert
  Cloning method: Restriction Enzyme
  Sequencing primers: 5′ T7; 3′ T3
Resource information
  A portion of this plasmid was derived from a plasmid made by: BsaI cloning site and tracRNA are derived from Addgene DR274.
Terms and licenses: Academic/Nonprofit Terms; Industry Terms: Not Available to Industry
Depositor comments: An online tool to help oligo design for gRNAs is at http://www.averof-lab.org/tools/Tribolium_CRISPR.php
How to cite: p(U6a-BsaI-gRNA) was a gift from Michalis Averof (Addgene plasmid # 65955 ; http://n2t.net/addgene:65955 ; RRID:Addgene_65955)
