[The description below was written by a language model from this plasmid's Addgene catalogue record and pLannotate feature annotations shown in this document.]
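Description:
p(U6a-BsaI-gRNA) is an empty guide RNA expression backbone for CRISPR/Cas9 work in the red flour beetle Tribolium castaneum. It is built on the small cloning vector pBME and is classed as an insect expression plasmid. In bacteria it is maintained at high copy through a ColE1/pUC-type origin and selected with ampicillin via the β-lactamase gene and its own promoter. An f1 phage origin is also present, along with cloning-vector remnants: lac promoter/operator and CAP site, a short lacI fragment and a lacZα fragment. T7 and T3 promoters flank the insert region and serve as sequencing primer sites.

The functional cassette consists of the Tribolium U6a promoter, a BsaI cloning site and the Streptococcus pyogenes Cas9 guide RNA scaffold. U6 promoters recruit RNA polymerase III and are well suited to producing short, defined, non-polyadenylated transcripts such as guide RNAs. The automated feature table annotates the scaffold but not the U6a promoter or the BsaI site; by the catalogue description these would lie in the unannotated stretch between the T7 promoter and the scaffold. The BsaI site and tracrRNA portion were taken from an earlier guide RNA vector. BsaI is a type IIS enzyme that cuts outside its recognition sequence, so a target-specific spacer can be inserted as annealed oligonucleotides directly upstream of the scaffold.

Once a spacer is cloned in, the plasmid expresses a complete single guide RNA in beetle cells, to be used together with a separate source of Cas9. The associated study applied this approach to gene targeting and transgene replacement in Tribolium.
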