Features (pLannotate 1.2.2; 12 found; start..end, strand, type, name):
    454..529     +  misc_RNA       gRNA scaffold: guide RNA scaffold for the Streptococcus pyogenes CRISPR/Cas9 system
    586..604     -  promoter       T3 promoter: promoter for bacteriophage T3 RNA polymerase
    649..665     -  protein_bind   lac operator: The lac repressor binds to the lac operator to inhibit transcription in E. coli. This inhibition can be relieved by adding lactose or isopropyl-β-D-thiogalactopyranoside (IPTG). lac repressor encoded by lacI
    673..703     -  promoter       lac promoter: promoter for the E. coli lac operon
    718..739     -  protein_bind   CAP binding site: CAP binding activates transcription in the presence of cAMP. E. coli catabolite activator protein
    752..844     -  CDS            lacI (fragment): lac repressor; lacI; The lac repressor binds to the lac operator to inhibit transcription in E. coli. This inhibition can be relieved by adding lactose or isopropyl-β-D-thiogalactopyranoside (IPTG).
   1027..1615    -  rep_origin     ori: high-copy-number ColE1/pMB1/pBR322/pUC origin of replication
   1786..2646    -  CDS            AmpR: β-lactamase; bla; confers resistance to ampicillin, carbenicillin, and related antibiotics
   2647..2751    -  promoter       AmpR promoter: bla
   2804..3232    -  rep_origin     f1 ori (sequence partly withheld): f1 bacteriophage origin of replication; arrow indicates direction of (+) strand synthesis
   3237..3392    -  CDS            lacZα (fragment): LacZα fragment of β-galactosidase; lacZ fragment
   3400..3418    +  promoter       T7 promoter: promoter for bacteriophage T7 RNA polymerase
>Addgene plasmid #65955 | p(U6a-BsaI-gRNA) | depositor full sequence | sequence record 117006 | p(U6a-BsaI-gRNA) sequence 3430 bps
CGAATTCCCGGGATTAAGTGGCGCGCCATTACAAGGATCCCTTGCAAAAACAATTCGTTTACGTCCGTTA
ACACGTTCTCGTAATCCAAAAATAAATAATTTATGGTCTTTATCAAATTAATCGTGTAGAGAACTGTATC
ATCAACAATTAATAATTTGTACATGATTATTGATTATGGATAGTCTAGACTAAACCTTTTACGAAATCAA
TGACTAACTGTTTTATTTATTTATTTATGTGTTAATATTAATTGAGATAATTTTAAGTTTAATGCTAATA
ATGTAACAACTTCTTATTAAATAGTAAACACAAACAAATTGATAAAAACCAGTCATATTCTAAAATTAAA
AAAGTTATTGTGGAGGTTACATCTCACTAACGCTGGTCGCCCGTCGCTACGTTCATATACAGATTGTTGA
GAAGGGCAAGTGAGAGACCGAGAGAGGGTCTCAGTTTTAGAGCTAGAAATAGCAAGTTAAAATAAGGCTA
GTCCGTTATCAACTTGAAAAAGTGGCACCGAGTCGGTGCTTTTTTATCGGCCGGCCATAAGTATCACGTG
GAATTCCAAGCTCCAGCTTTTGTTCCCTTTAGTGAGGGTTAATTGCGCGCTTGGCGTAATCATGGTCATA
GCTGTTTCCTGTGTGAAATTGTTATCCGCTCACAATTCCACACAACATACGAGCCGGAAGCATAAAGTGT
AAAGCCTGGGGTGCCTAATGAGTGAGCTAACTCACATTAATTGCGTTGCGCTCACTGCCCGCTTTCCAGT
CGGGAAACCTGTCGTGCCAGCTGCATTAATGAATCGGCCAACGCGCGGGGAGAGGCGGTTTGCGTATTGG
GCGCTCTTCCGCTTCCTCGCTCACTGACTCGCTGCGCTCGGTCGTTCGGCTGCGGCGAGCGGTATCAGCT
CACTCAAAGGCGGTAATACGGTTATCCACAGAATCAGGGGATAACGCAGGAAAGAACATGTGAGCAAAAG
GCCAGCAAAAGGCCAGGAACCGTAAAAAGGCCGCGTTGCTGGCGTTTTTCCATAGGCTCCGCCCCCCTGA
CGAGCATCACAAAAATCGACGCTCAAGTCAGAGGTGGCGAAACCCGACAGGACTATAAAGATACCAGGCG
TTTCCCCCTGGAAGCTCCCTCGTGCGCTCTCCTGTTCCGACCCTGCCGCTTACCGGATACCTGTCCGCCT
TTCTCCCTTCGGGAAGCGTGGCGCTTTCTCATAGCTCACGCTGTAGGTATCTCAGTTCGGTGTAGGTCGT
TCGCTCCAAGCTGGGCTGTGTGCACGAACCCCCCGTTCAGCCCGACCGCTGCGCCTTATCCGGTAACTAT
CGTCTTGAGTCCAACCCGGTAAGACACGACTTATCGCCACTGGCAGCAGCCACTGGTAACAGGATTAGCA
GAGCGAGGTATGTAGGCGGTGCTACAGAGTTCTTGAAGTGGTGGCCTAACTACGGCTACACTAGAAGGAC
AGTATTTGGTATCTGCGCTCTGCTGAAGCCAGTTACCTTCGGAAAAAGAGTTGGTAGCTCTTGATCCGGC
AAACAAACCACCGCTGGTAGCGGTGGTTTTTTTGTTTGCAAGCAGCAGATTACGCGCAGAAAAAAAGGAT
CTCAAGAAGATCCTTTGATCTTTTCTACGGGGTCTGACGCTCAGTGGAACGAAAACTCACGTTAAGGGAT
TTTGGTCATGAGATTATCAAAAAGGATCTTCACCTAGATCCTTTTAAATTAAAAATGAAGTTTTAAATCA
ATCTAAAGTATATATGAGTAAACTTGGTCTGACAGTTACCAATGCTTAATCAGTGAGGCACCTATCTCAG
CGATCTGTCTATTTCGTTCATCCATAGTTGCCTGACTCCCCGTCGTGTAGATAACTACGATACGGGAGGG
CTTACCATCTGGCCCCAGTGCTGCAATGATACCGCGAGATCCACGCTCACCGGCTCCAGATTTATCAGCA
ATAAACCAGCCAGCCGGAAGGGCCGAGCGCAGAAGTGGTCCTGCAACTTTATCCGCCTCCATCCAGTCTA
TTAATTGTTGCCGGGAAGCTAGAGTAAGTAGTTCGCCAGTTAATAGTTTGCGCAACGTTGTTGCCATTGC
TACAGGCATCGTGGTGTCACGCTCGTCGTTTGGTATGGCTTCATTCAGCTCCGGTTCCCAACGATCAAGG
CGAGTTACATGATCCCCCATGTTGTGCAAAAAAGCGGTTAGCTCCTTCGGTCCTCCGATCGTTGTCAGAA
GTAAGTTGGCCGCAGTGTTATCACTCATGGTTATGGCAGCACTGCATAATTCTCTTACTGTCATGCCATC
CGTAAGATGCTTTTCTGTGACTGGTGAGTACTCAACCAAGTCATTCTGAGAATAGTGTATGCGGCGACCG
AGTTGCTCTTGCCCGGCGTCAATACGGGATAATACCGCGCCACATAGCAGAACTTTAAAAGTGCTCATCA
TTGGAAAACGTTCTTCGGGGCGAAAACTCTCAAGGATCTTACCGCTGTTGAGATCCAGTTCGATGTAACC
CACTCGTGCACCCAACTGATCTTCAGCATCTTTTACTTTCACCAGCGTTTCTGGGTGAGCAAAAACAGGA
AGGCAAAATGCCGCAAAAAAGGGAATAAGGGCGACACGGAAATGTTGAATACTCATACTCTTCCTTTTTC
AATATTATTGAAGCATTTATCAGGGTTATTGTCTCATGAGCGGATACATATTTGAATGTATTTAGAAAAA
TAAACAAATAGGGGTTCCGCGCACATTTCCCCGAAAAGTGCCACCTAAATTGTAAGCGTTAATATTTTGT
TAAAATTCGCGTTAAATTTTTGTTAAATCAGCTCATTTTTTAACCAATAGGCCGAAATCGGCAAAATCCC
TTATAAATCAAAAGAATAGACCGAGATAGGGT
[37 nt withheld, positions 2903-2939]
AAAGAACGTGGACTCCAACGTCAAAGG
[49 nt withheld, positions 2967-3015]
T
[91 nt withheld, positions 3017-3107]
G
[124 nt withheld, positions 3109-3232]
CCCATTCGCCATTCAGGCTGCGCAACTGTTGGGAAGGGCGATCGGTGCGGGCCTCTTCGCTATTACGCCA
GCTGGCGAAAGGGGGATGTGCTGCAAGGCGATTAAGTTGGGTAACGCCAGGGTTTTCCCAGTCACGACGT
TGTAAAACGACGGCCAGTGAGCGCGCGTAATACGACTCACTATAGGGCGAATTGGGTA
