>Addgene plasmid #65955 | p(U6a-BsaI-gRNA) | addgene partial sequence | sequence record 115341 | pBR322ori-F 5'-GGGAAACGCCTGGTATCTTT-3'
GCCACCTCTGACTTGAGCGTCGATTTTTGTGATGCTCGTCAGGGGGGCGGAGCCTATGGAAAAACGCCAG
CAACGCGGCCTTTTTACGGTTCCTGGCCTTTTGCTGGCCTTTTGCTCACATGTTCTTTCCTGCGTTATCC
CCTGATTCTGTGGATAACCGTATTACCGCCTTTGAGTGAGCTGATACCGCTCGCCGCAGCCGAACGACCG
AGCGCAGCGAGTCAGTGAGCGAGGAAGCGGAAGAGCGCCCAATACGCAAACCGCCTCTCCCCGCGCGTTG
GCCGATTCATTAATGCAGCTGGCACGACAGGTTTCCCGACTGGAAAGCGGGCAGTGAGCGCAACGCAATT
AATGTGAGTTAGCTCACTCATTAGGCACCCCAGGCTTTACACTTTATGCTTCCGGCTCGTATGTTGTGTG
GAATTGTGAGCGGATAACAATTTCACACAGGAAACAGCTATGACCATGATTACGCCAAGCGCGCAATTAA
CCCTCACTAAAGGGAACAAAAGCTGGAGCTTGGAATTCCACGTGATACTTATGGCCGGCCGATAAAAAAG
CACCGACTCGGTGCCACTTTTTCAAGTTGATAACGGACTAGCCTTATTTTAACTTGCTATTTCTAGCTCT
AAAACTGAGACCCTCTCTCGGTCTCTCACTTGCCCTTCTCAACAATCTGTATATGAACGTAGCGACGGGC
GACCAGCGTTAGTGAGATGTAACCTCCACAATAACTTTTTTAATTTTAGAATATGACTGGTTTTTATCAA
TTTGTTTGTGTTTACTATTTAATAAGAAGTTGTTACATTATTAGCATTAAACTTAAAATTATCTCAATTA
ATATTAACACATAAATAAATAAATAAAACAGTTAGTCATTGATTTCGTAAAAGGTTTAGTCTAGACTATC
CATAATCAATAATCATGTACAAATTATTAATTGTTGATGATACAGTTCTCTACACGATTAATTTGATAAA
GACCATAAATTATTTATTTTTGGATTACGAGAACGTGTTAACGGACGTAAACGAATTGTTTTTGCAAGGG
ATCCTTGTAATGGCGCGCCACTTAATCCCGGGA
