>Addgene plasmid #65955 | p(U6a-BsaI-gRNA) | addgene partial sequence | sequence record 115342 | attP-R 5'-ACTTTCACCAGCGTTTCTGG-3'
AGGCAAAATGCCGCAAAAAAGGGAATAAGGGCGACACGGAAATGTTGAATACTCATACTCTTCCTTTTTC
AATATTATTGAAGCATTTATCAGGGTTATTGTCTCATGAGCGGATACATATTTGAATGTATTTAGAAAAA
TAAACAAATAGGGGTTCCGCGCACATTTCCCCGAAAAGTGCCACCTAAATTGTAAGCGTTAATATTTTGT
TAAAATTCGCGTTAAATTTTTGTTAAATCAGCTCATTTTTTAACCAATAGGCCGAAATCGGCAAAATCCC
TTATAAATCAAAAGAATAGACCGAGATAGGGT
[37 nt withheld, positions 313-349]
AAAGAACGTGGACTCCAACGTCAAAGG
[49 nt withheld, positions 377-425]
T
[91 nt withheld, positions 427-517]
G
[124 nt withheld, positions 519-642]
CCCATTCGCCATTCAGGCTGCGCAACTGTTGGGAAGGGCGATCGGTGCGGGCCTCTTCGCTATTACGCCA
GCTGGCGAAAGGGGGATGTGCTGCAAGGCGATTAAGTTGGGTAACGCCAGGGTTTTCCCAGTCACGACGT
TGTAAAACGACGGCCAGTGAGCGCGCGTAATACGACTCACTATAGGGCGAATTGGGTACGAATTCCCGGG
ATTAAGTGGCGCGCCATTACAAGGATCCCTTGCAAAAACAATTCGTTTACGTCCGTTAACACGTTCTCGT
AATCCAAAAATAAATAATTTATGGTCTTTATCAAATTAATCGTGTAGAGAACTGTATCATCAACAATTAA
TAATTTGTACATGATTATTGATTATGGATAGTCTAGACTAAACCTTTTAC
